>Addgene plasmid #245701 | pICSL47761_RFP | addgene full sequence | sequence record 496037 | Addgene NGS Result
TCTGTGAAGACAATTACGAATTCCCATGGGGAGTGAGACCGATATCAATACGCAAACCGCCTCTCCCCGC
GCGTTGGCCGATTCATTAATGCAGCTGGCACGACAGGTTTCCCGACTGGAAAGCGGGCAGTGAGCGCAAC
GCAATTAATGTGAGTTAGCTCACTCATTAGGCACCCCAGGCTTTACACTTTATGCTTCCGGCTCGTATGT
TGTGTGGAATTGTGAGCGGATAACAATTTCACACATACTAGAGAAAGAGGAGAAATACTAGATGGCTTCC
TCCGAGGACGTTATCAAAGAGTTCATGCGTTTCAAAGTTCGTATGGAAGGTTCCGTTAACGGTCACGAGT
TCGAAATCGAAGGTGAAGGTGAAGGTCGTCCGTACGAAGGTACCCAGACCGCTAAACTGAAAGTTACCAA
AGGTGGTCCGCTGCCGTTCGCTTGGGACATCCTGTCCCCGCAGTTCCAGTACGGTTCCAAAGCTTACGTT
AAACACCCGGCTGACATCCCGGACTACCTGAAACTGTCCTTCCCGGAAGGTTTCAAATGGGAACGTGTTA
TGAACTTCGAGGACGGTGGTGTTGTTACCGTTACCCAGGACTCCTCCCTGCAAGACGGTGAGTTCATCTA
CAAAGTTAAACTGCGTGGTACCAACTTCCCGTCCGACGGTCCGGTTATGCAGAAAAAAACCATGGGTTGG
GAAGCTTCCACCGAACGTATGTACCCGGAGGACGGTGCTCTGAAAGGTGAAATCAAAATGCGTCTGAAAC
TGAAAGACGGTGGTCACTACGACGCTGAAGTTAAAACCACCTACATGGCTAAAAAACCGGTTCAGCTGCC
GGGTGCTTACAAAACCGACATCAAACTGGACATCACCTCCCACAACGAGGACTACACCATCGTTGAACAG
TACGAACGTGCTGAAGGTCGTCACTCCACCGGTGCTTAATAACGCTGATAGTGCTAGTGTAGATCGCTAC
TAGAGCCAGGCATCAAATAAAACGAAAGGCTCAGTCGAAAGACTGGGCCTTTCGTTTTATCTGTTGTTTG
TCGGTGAACGCTCTCTACTAGAGTCACACTGGCTCACCTTCGGGTGGGCCTTTCTGCGTTTATAGGTCTC
ACGCTCAGATTGTCTTCTGCACGAAGTGGTTTAAACTATCAGTGTTTGACAGGATATATTGGCGGGTAAA
CCTAAGAGAAAAGAGCGTTTATTAGAATAATCGGATATTTAAAAGGGCGTGAAAAGGTTTATCCGTTCGT
CCATTTGTATGTGCATGCCAACCACAGGGTTCCCCAGATCAGGCGCTGGCTGCTGAACCCCCAGCCGGAA
CTGACCCCACAAGGCCCTAGCGTTTGCAATGCACCAGGTCATCATTGACCCAGGCGTGTTCCACCAGGCC
GCTGCCTCGCAACTCTTCGCAGGCTTCGCCGACCTGCTCGCGCCACTTCTTCACGCGGGTGGAATCCGAT
CCGCACATGAGGCGGAAGGTTTCCAGCTTGAGCGGGTACGGCTCCCGGTGCGAGCTGAAATAGTCGAACA
TCCGTCGGGCCGTCGGCGACAGCTTGCGGTACTTCTCCCATATGAATTTCGTGTAGTGGTCGCCAGCAAA
CAGCACGACGATTTCCTCGTCGATCAGGACCTGGCAACGGGACGTTTTCTTGCCACGGTCCAGGACGCGG
AAGCGGTGCAGCAGCGACACCGATTCCAGGTGCCCAACGCGGTCGGACGTGAAGCCCATCGCCGTCGCCT
GTAGGCGCGACAGGCATTCCTCGGCCTTCGTGTAATACCGGCCATTGATCGACCAGCCCAGGTCCTGGCA
AAGCTCGTAGAACGTGAAGGTGATCGGCTCGCCGATAGGGGTGCGCTTCGCGTACTCCAACACCTGCTGC
CACACCAGTTCGTCATCGTCGGCCCGCAGCTCGACGCCGGTGTAGGTGATCTTCACGTCCTTGTTGACGT
GGAAAATGACCTTGTTTTGCAGCGCCTCGCGCGGGATTTTCTTGTTGCGCGTGGTGAACAGGGCAGAGCG
GGCCGTGTCGTTTGGCATCGCTCGCATCGTGTCCGGCCACGGCGCAATATCGAACAAGGAAAGCTGCATT
TCCTTGATCTGCTGCTTCGTGTGTTTCAGCAACGCGGCCTGCTTGGCCTCGCTGACCTGTTTTGCCAGGT
CCTCGCCGGCGGTTTTTCGCTTCTTGGTCGTCATAGTTCCTCGCGTGTCGATGGTCATCGACTTCGCCAA
ACCTGCCGCCTCCTGTTCAAGACGACGCGAACGCTCCACGGCGGCCGATGGCGCGGGCAGGGCAGGGGGA
GCCAGTTGCACGCTGTCGCGCTCGATCTTGGCCGTAGCTTGCTGGACCATCGAGCCGACGGACTGGAAGG
TTTCGCGGGGCGCACGCATGACGGTGCGGCTTGCGATGGTTTCGGCATCCTCGGCGGAAAACCCCGCGTC
GATCAGTTCTTGCCTGTATGCCTTCCGGTCAAACGTCCGATTCATTCACCCTCCTTGCGGGATTGCCCCG
ACTCACGCCGGGGCAATGTGCCCTTATTCCTGATTTGACCCGCCTGGTGCCTTGGTGTCCAGATAATCCA
CCTTATCGGCAATGAAGTCGGTCCCGTAGACCGTCTGGCCGTCCTTCTCGTACTTGGTATTCCGAATCTT
GCCCTGCACGAATACCAGCGACCCCTTGCCCAAATACTTGCCGTGGGCCTCGGCCTGAGAGCCAAAACAC
TTGATGCGGAAGAAGTCGGTGCGCTCCTGCTTGTCGCCGGCATCGTTGCGCCACATCTAGGATCTGCCAG
GAACCGTAAAAAGGCCGCGTTGCTGGCGTTTTTCCATAGGCTCCGCCCCCCTGACGAGCATCACAAAAAT
CGACGCTCAAGTCAGAGGTGGCGAAACCCGACAGGACTATAAAGATACCAGGCGTTTCCCCCTGGAAGCT
CCCTCGTGCGCTCTCCTGTTCCGACCCTGCCGCTTACCGGATACCTGTCCGCCTTTCTCCCTTCGGGAAG
CGTGGCGCTTTCTCATAGCTCACGCTGTAGGTATCTCAGTTCGGTGTAGGTCGTTCGCTCCAAGCTGGGC
TGTGTGCACGAACCCCCCGTTCAGCCCGACCGCTGCGCCTTATCCGGTAACTATCGTCTTGAGTCCAACC
CGGTAAGACACGACTTATCGCCACTGGCAGCAGCCACTGGTAACAGGATTAGCAGAGCGAGGTATGTAGG
CGGTGCTACAGAGTTCTTGAAGTGGTGGCCTAACTACGGCTACACTAGAAGAACAGTATTTGGTATCTGC
GCTCTGCTGAAGCCAGTTACCTTCGGAAAAAGAGTTGGTAGCTCTTGATCCGGCAAACAAACCACCGCTG
GTAGCGGTGGTTTTTTTGTTTGCAAGCAGCAGATTACGCGCAGAAAAAAAGGATCTCAAGAAGATCCTTT
GATCTTTTCTACGGGGTCTGACGCTCAGTGGAACGAAAACTCACGTTAAGGGATTTTGGTCATGAGATTA
TCAAAAAGGATCTTCACCTAGATCCTTTTAAATTAAAAATGAAGTTTTAAATCAATCTAAAGTATATATG
AGTAAACTTGGTCTGACAGTTACCAATGCTTAATCAGTGAGGCACCTATCTCAGCGATCTGTCTATTTCG
TTCATCCATAGTTGCCTGACTCCCCGTCGTGTAGATAACTACGATACGGGAGGGCTTACCATCTGGCCCC
AGTGCTGCAATGATACCGCGAGAACCACGCTCACCGGCTCCAGATTTATCAGCAATAAACCAGCCAGCCG
GAAGGGCCGAGCGCAGAAGTGGTCCTGCAACTTTATCCGCCTCCATCCAGTCTATTAATTGTTGCCGGGA
AGCTAGAGTAAGTAGTTCGCCAGTTAATAGTTTGCGCAACGTTGTTGCCATTGCTACAGGCATCGTGGTG
TCACGCTCGTCGTTTGGTATGGCTTCATTCAGCTCCGGTTCCCAACGATCAAGGCGAGTTACATGATCCC
CCATGTTGTGCAAAAAAGCGGTTAGCTCCTTCGGTCCTCCGATCGTTGTCAGAAGTAAGTTGGCCGCAGT
GTTATCACTCATGGTTATGGCAGCACTGCATAATTCTCTTACTGTCATGCCATCCGTAAGATGCTTTTCT
GTGACTGGTGAGTACTCAACCAAGTCATTCTGAGAATAGTGTATGCGGCGACCGAGTTGCTCTTGCCCGG
CGTCAATACGGGATAATACCGCGCCACATAGCAGAACTTTAAAAGTGCTCATCATTGGAAAACGTTCTTC
GGGGCGAAAACTCTCAAGGATCTTACCGCTGTTGAGATCCAGTTCGATGTAACCCACTCGTGCACCCAAC
TGATCTTCAGCATCTTTTACTTTCACCAGCGTTTCTGGGTGAGCAAAAACAGGAAGGCAAAATGCCGCAA
AAAAGGGAATAAGGGCGACACGGAAATGTTGAATACTCATACTCTTCCTTTTTCAATATTATTGAAGCAT
TTATCAAGGTTATTGTCTCATGAGCGGATACATATTTGAATGTATTTAGAAAAATAAACAAATAGGGGTT
CCGCGCACGAATTGGCCAGCGCTGCCATTTTTGGGGTGAGGCCGTTCGCGGCCGAGGGGCGCAGCCCCTG
GGGGGATGGGAGGCCCGCGTTAGCGGGCCGGGAGGGTTCGAGAAGGGGGGGCACCCCCCTTCGGCGTGCG
CGGTCACGCGCACAGGGCGCAGCCCTGGTTAAAAACAAGGTTTATAAATATTGGTTTAAAAGCAGGTTAA
AAGACAGGTTAGCGGTGGCCGAAAAACGGGCGGAAACCCTTGCAAATGCTGGATTTTCTGCCTGTGGACA
GCCCCTCAAATGTCAATAGGTGCGCCCCTCATCTGTCAGCACTCTGCCCCTCAAGTGTCAAGGATCGCGC
CCCTCATCTGTCAGTAGTCGCGCCCCTCAAGTGTCAATACCGCAGGGCACTTATCCCCAGGCTTGTCCAC
ATCATCTGTGGGAAACTCGCGTAAAATCAGGCGTTTTCGCCGATTTGCGAGGCTGGCCAGCTCCACGTCG
CCGGCCGAAATCGAGCCTGCCCCTCATCTGTCAACGCCGCGCCGGGTGAGTCGGCCCCTCAAGTGTCAAC
GTCCGCCCCTCATCTGTCAGTGAGGGCCAAGTTTTCCGCGAGGTATCCACAACGCCGGCGGCCGCGGTGT
CTCGCACACGGCTTCGACGGCGTTTCTGGCGCGTTTGCAGGGCCATAGACGGCCGCCAGCCCAGCGGCGA
GGGCAACCAGCCCGGTGAGCGTCGCAAAGGAGATCCTGATCTGACTGATGGGCTGCCTGTATCGAGTGGT
GATTTTGTGCCGAGCTGCCGGTCGGGGAGCTGTTGGCTGGCTGGTGGCAGGATATATTGTGGTGTAAACA
AATTGACGCTTAGACAACTTAATAACACATTGCGGACGTTTTTAATGTACTGGGGTGGATGCAGTGGGCC
CCAC
Features (pLannotate 1.2.2; 15 found; start..end, strand, type, name):
     46..133     +  CDS            lacI (fragment): lac repressor; lacI; The lac repressor binds to the lac operator to inhibit transcription in E. coli. This inhibition can be relieved by adding lactose or isopropyl-β-D-thiogalactopyranoside (IPTG).
    146..167     +  protein_bind   CAP binding site: CAP binding activates transcription in the presence of cAMP. E. coli catabolite activator protein
    182..212     +  promoter       lac promoter: promoter for the E. coli lac operon
    220..236     +  protein_bind   lac operator: The lac repressor binds to the lac operator to inhibit transcription in E. coli. This inhibition can be relieved by adding lactose or isopropyl-β-D-thiogalactopyranoside (IPTG). lac repressor encoded by lacI
    272..946     +  CDS            mRFP1: mRFP1 is a basic (constitutively fluorescent) red fluorescent protein published in 2002, derived from Discosoma sp.. It is reported to be a somewhat slowly-maturing monomer with low acid sensitivity.
    994..1065    +  terminator     rrnB T1 terminator: transcription terminator T1 from the E. coli rrnB gene
   1081..1108    +  terminator     T7Te terminator: phage T7 early transcription terminator
   1167..1191    +  misc_feature   RB T-DNA repeat: right border repeat from nopaline C58 T-DNA
   1303..1323    -  CDS            TetR (fragment): tetracycline resistance regulatory protein; tetR
   1350..2495    -  CDS            trfA: TRFA_ECOLX - Experimental evidence at protein level: Swiss-Prot protein existence level 1. Also involved in plasmid copy number control, promoting intermolecular coupling of protein bound iterons at oriV, which inhibits replication initiation. From Escherichia coli.
   2831..3419    -  rep_origin     ori: high-copy-number ColE1/pMB1/pBR322/pUC origin of replication
   3590..4450    -  CDS            AmpR: β-lactamase; bla; confers resistance to ampicillin, carbenicillin, and related antibiotics
   4451..4555    -  promoter       AmpR promoter: bla
   4642..5273    -  rep_origin     oriV: incP origin of replication
   5365..5389    +  misc_feature   LB T-DNA repeat: left border repeat from nopaline C58 T-DNA
