[The description below was written by a language model from this plasmid's Addgene catalogue record and pLannotate feature annotations shown in this document.]
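Description:
pICSL47761_RFP is an empty Level 1 acceptor plasmid for Golden Gate assembly using the MoClo overhang syntax, built on the pICH47761 backbone and intended mainly for plant synthetic biology. It receives Level 0 parts (promoters, coding sequences, terminators and similar) in a BsaI reaction to build a complete transcriptional unit assigned to Level 1 position 4 in the forward orientation. The acceptor overhangs are GGAG and GCTT, and the BsaI cloning sites are destroyed on assembly. Internal BsaI and BpiI sites are recorded as having been removed by point mutation, so the plasmid remains compatible with these Type IIS enzymes.

The cloning site is occupied by a dropout cassette of about 1.1 kb that acts as a visual negative selection marker. A lac promoter with its CAP binding site and lac operator drives a red protein coding sequence, followed by the rrnB T1 and T7Te terminators. Colonies that keep the cassette are red, while correct assemblies replace it and appear white. The catalogue describes the marker as an "Amil RFP" red chromoprotein, whereas automated annotation of the sequence labels this open reading frame mRFP1, so the record is not consistent on the exact identity of the red protein.

The cassette lies between the nopaline-type left and right T-DNA border repeats, which gives the plasmid a binary vector layout. The backbone carries a high-copy ColE1/pUC-type origin for E. coli together with the incP oriV and trfA replication functions, a broad-host-range system of the kind used for maintenance in Agrobacterium. Bacterial selection is by ampicillin through the bla gene. Short lacI and TetR fragments in the annotation appear to be non-functional remnants.
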