Addgene plasmid #245701: pICSL47761_RFP
Purpose: (Empty Backbone) Level 1 Position 4 FORWARD acceptor with Amil RFP negative selection cassette GGAG - GCTT
Depositing lab: Mark Youles. Depositing organization: Sainsbury Laboratory, Norwich.
Backbone
  Vector backbone: pICH47761
  Backbone size (bp): 4372
  Vector type: Synthetic Biology
  Selectable markers: Amil RFP red chromoprotein for red/white negative selection
Growth in bacteria
  Bacterial resistance: Ampicillin, 100 μg/mL
  Growth temperature: 37°C
  Growth strain: DH5alpha
  Copy number: High Copy
Gene/Insert
  Gene/Insert name: None
  Mutation: BsaI/BpiI sites removed by point-mutation
Terms and licenses: Academic/Nonprofit Terms; Industry Terms: Not Available to Industry
Depositor comments: Level 1 Acceptor for making full transcriptional unit modules in Level 1 position 4 (FORWARD) used for GoldenGate assemblies using the MoClo overhang syntax. Plant Golden-gate Promoters, Terminators and Level0/Level1 cloning acceptors. Insert Size: 1092, Species: Synthetic. 5' Cloning Site: BsaI (Destroyed), 3' Cloning Site: BsaI (Destroyed).
How to cite: pICSL47761_RFP was a gift from Mark Youles (Addgene plasmid # 245701 ; http://n2t.net/addgene:245701 ; RRID:Addgene_245701)
